Addgene plasmid #46754: pQHA-USP7 CS puroR
Purpose: Retroviral vector that expresses catalytically inactive form of HA-tagged human USP7
Depositing lab: Goedele Maertens & Gordon Peters. Depositing organization: Cancer Research Technology. Publication: Ubiquitin-specific proteases 7 and 11 modulate Polycomb regulation of the INK4a tumour suppressor. Maertens GN, El Messaoudi-Aubert S, Elderkin S, Hiom K, Peters G. EMBO J. 2010 Aug 4;29(15):2553-65. doi: 10.1038/emboj.2010.129. Epub 2010 Jul 2. PubMed 20601937.
Backbone
  Vector backbone: pQCXIP
  Backbone manufacturer: Clontech
  Total vector size (bp): 10488
  Modifications to backbone: pQHA-puro was created by ligation into the MfeI- and AgeI-digested pQFlag-puro (pQFlag-puro was engineered by ligation in NotI- and BamHI-digested pQCXIP, giving the following MCS: NotI-Kozak-MfeI-Flag-AgeI-XhoI-BamHI).
  Vector type: Mammalian Expression, Retroviral
  Selectable markers: Puromycin
Growth in bacteria
  Bacterial resistance: Ampicillin, 100 μg/mL
  Growth temperature: 37°C
  Growth strain: DH5alpha
  Copy number: Unknown
Gene/Insert
  Gene/Insert name: USP7
  Species: H. sapiens (human)
  Mutation: C223S--catalytically inactive
  Entrez Gene: USP7 (a.k.a. C16DELp13.2, DEL16P13.2, HAFOUS, HAUSP, TEF1)
  Promoter: CMV
  Tag / fusion protein: HA (N terminal on backbone)
  Cloning method: Restriction Enzyme; 5′ cloning site AgeI (not destroyed); 3′ cloning site BamHI (not destroyed)
  Sequencing primers: 5′ CMV Forward; 3′ pCDH-Rev
Terms and licenses: Academic/Nonprofit Terms; Industry Terms: Not Available to Industry
Depositor comments: Sequence discrepancies between the full and QC sequences have no functional consequence.
How to cite: pQHA-USP7 CS puroR was a gift from Goedele Maertens & Gordon Peters (Addgene plasmid # 46754 ; http://n2t.net/addgene:46754 ; RRID:Addgene_46754)
