[The description below was written by a language model from this plasmid's Addgene catalogue record and pLannotate feature annotations shown in this document.]
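Description:
pQHA-USP7 CS puroR is a 10,488 bp self-inactivating gammaretroviral expression vector built on the Clontech pQCXIP backbone, designed to deliver a catalytically inactive form of human USP7 (also called HAUSP) into mammalian cells. In bacteria it is maintained through a high-copy ColE1/pUC-type origin and selected with ampicillin via the β-lactamase gene. The viral genome is transcribed in packaging cells from a hybrid CMV enhancer/promoter fused to a truncated 5′ LTR, followed by the Ψ packaging signal and a truncated, start-codon-less gag segment that promotes efficient encapsidation. The 3′ LTR carries a U3 deletion. After reverse transcription this deletion is copied to the 5′ end of the provirus, which silences LTR-driven transcription and leaves expression to the internal promoter.

The internal cassette is driven by a CMV immediate-early enhancer/promoter. The backbone's multiple cloning site was re-engineered, first to a Flag version and then to an HA version, so that a Kozak sequence and an N-terminal HA epitope precede the insert. USP7 was cloned between AgeI and BamHI sites, both retained. The coding sequence carries the C223S substitution at the active-site cysteine, which abolishes deubiquitinase activity. Downstream, an EMCV IRES links the puromycin N-acetyltransferase gene to the same transcript, so puromycin-resistant transduced cells also express the tagged protein.

The construct suits stable expression of an enzymatically dead USP7, for example as a control or potential dominant-negative alongside the wild-type protein, with the HA tag allowing detection or immunoprecipitation. The associated work examined USP7 and USP11 in Polycomb regulation of the INK4a tumour suppressor. The depositor notes that discrepancies between the full and quality-control sequences have no functional consequence.
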