Features (pLannotate 1.2.2; 23 found; start..end, strand, type, name):
    309..512     +  promoter       CMV promoter: human cytomegalovirus (CMV) immediate early promoter
    513..688     +  LTR            5' LTR (truncated): truncated long terminal repeat from Moloney murine sarcoma virus
    810..1084    +  misc_feature   MESV Ψ (fragment): packaging signal of murine embryonic stem cell virus
   1151..1567    +  CDS            gag (truncated): truncated Moloney murine leukemia virus (MMLV) gag gene lacking the start codon
   1604..1907    +  enhancer       CMV enhancer: human cytomegalovirus immediate early enhancer
   1980..1997    -  promoter       CMV promoter (fragment): human cytomegalovirus (CMV) immediate early promoter
   2060..2111    +  promoter       CMVd2 promoter: truncated human cytomegalovirus (CMV) immediate early promoter that yields moderately reduced expression relative to the full-length promoter
   2265..2285    +  CDS            HA (fragment): HA (human influenza hemagglutinin) epitope tag
   2292..5597    +  CDS            USP7: UBP7_HUMAN - Also known as HAUSP. Experimental evidence at protein level: Swiss-Prot protein existence level 1. (Microbial infection) Contributes to the overall stabilization and trans-activation capability of the herpesvirus 1 trans-acting transcriptional protein ICP0/VMW110 during HSV-1 infection. From Homo sapiens (Human).
   5616..6188    +  misc_feature   IRES: internal ribosome entry site (IRES) of the encephalomyocarditis virus (EMCV)
   6221..6820    +  CDS            PuroR: puromycin N-acetyltransferase; pac from Streptomyces; confers resistance to puromycin
   6870..6935    +  CDS            dmpM (fragment): DMPM_STRAD - Protein inferred from homology: Swiss-Prot protein existence level 3. From Streptomyces alboniger.
   6948..7019    +  CDS            Mos (fragment): MOS_MOUSE - Experimental evidence at transcript level: Swiss-Prot protein existence level 2. From Mus musculus (Mouse).
   7052..7152    +  CDS            env (fragment): murine leukemia virus gPr80 envelope polyprotein precursor; env; proteolytically cleaved into gp70SU and p15TM subunits
   7194..7619    +  LTR            3' LTR (ΔU3): self-inactivating 3' long terminal repeat (LTR) from Moloney murine leukemia virus
   7688..7728    +  CDS            rop (fragment): Rop protein, which maintains plasmids at low copy number; rop
   7830..7868    +  misc_feature   bom (fragment): basis of mobility region from pBR322
   7885..8214    +  promoter       SV40 promoter: SV40 enhancer and early promoter
   8220..8321    +  misc_feature   bom (fragment): basis of mobility region from pBR322
   8507..9095    -  rep_origin     ori: high-copy-number ColE1/pMB1/pBR322/pUC origin of replication
   9266..10126   -  CDS            AmpR: β-lactamase; bla; confers resistance to ampicillin, carbenicillin, and related antibiotics
  10127..10231   -  promoter       AmpR promoter: bla
  10417..308     +  enhancer       CMV enhancer (across the origin): human cytomegalovirus immediate early enhancer
>Addgene plasmid #46754 | pQHA-USP7 CS puroR | depositor full sequence | sequence record 93098 | pQHA-USP7 CS puroR sequence 10488 bps
TCCGCGTTACATAACTTACGGTAAATGGCCCGCCTGGCTGACCGCCCAACGACCCCCGCCCATTGACGTC
AATAATGACGTATGTTCCCATAGTAACGCCAATAGGGACTTTCCATTGACGTCAATGGGTGGAGTATTTA
CGGTAAACTGCCCACTTGGCAGTACATCAAGTGTATCATATGCCAAGTACGCCCCCTATTGACGTCAATG
ACGGTAAATGGCCCGCCTGGCATTATGCCCAGTACATGACCTTATGGGACTTTCCTACTTGGCAGTACAT
CTACGTATTAGTCATCGCTATTACCATGGTGATGCGGTTTTGGCAGTACATCAATGGGCGTGGATAGCGG
TTTGACTCACGGGGATTTCCAAGTCTCCACCCCATTGACGTCAATGGGAGTTTGTTTTGGCACCAAAATC
AACGGGACTTTCCAAAATGTCGTAACAACTCCGCCCCATTGACGCAAATGGGCGGTAGGCGTGTACGGTG
GGAGGTCTATATAAGCAGAGCTCAATAAAAGAGCCCACAACCCCTCACTCGGCGCGCCAGTCTTCCGATA
GACTGCGTCGCCCGGGTACCCGTATTCCCAATAAAGCCTCTTGCTGTTTGCATCCGAATCGTGGTCTCGC
TGTTCCTTGGGAGGGTCTCCTCTGAGTGATTGACTACCCACGACGGGGGTCTTTCATTTGGGGGCTCGTC
CGGGATTTGGAGACCCCTGCCCAGGGACCACCGACCCACCACCGGGAGGTAAGCTGGCCAGCAACTTATC
TGTGTCTGTCCGATTGTCTAGTGTCTATGTTTGATGTTATGCGCCTGCGTCTGTACTAGTTAGCTAACTA
GCTCTGTATCTGGCGGACCCGTGGTGGAACTGACGAGTTCTGAACACCCGGCCGCAACCCTGGGAGACGT
CCCAGGGACTTTGGGGGCCGTTTTTGTGGCCCGACCTGAGGAAGGGAGTCGATGTGGAATCCGACCCCGT
CAGGATATGTGGTTCTGGTAGGAGACGAGAACCTAAAACAGTTCCCGCCTCCGTCTGAATTTTTGCTTTC
GGTTTGGAACCGAAGCCGCGCGTCTTGTCTGCTGCAGCGCTGCAGCATCGTTCTGTGTTGTCTCTGTCTG
ACTGTGTTTCTGTATTTGTCTGAAAATTAGGGCCAGACTGTTACCACTCCCTTAAGTTTGACCTTAGGTC
ACTGGAAAGATGTCGAGCGGATCGCTCACAACCAGTCGGTAGATGTCAAGAAGAGACGTTGGGTTACCTT
CTGCTCTGCAGAATGGCCAACCTTTAACGTCGGATGGCCGCGAGACGGCACCTTTAACCGAGACCTCATC
ACCCAGGTTAAGATCAAGGTCTTTTCACCTGGCCCGCATGGACACCCAGACCAGGTCCCCTACATCGTGA
CCTGGGAAGCCTTGGCTTTTGACCCCCCTCCCTGGGTCAAGCCCTTTGTACACCCTAAGCCTCCGCCTCC
TCTTCCTCCATCCGCCCCGTCTCTCCCCCTTGAACCTCCTCGTTCGACCCCGCCTCGATCCTCCCTTTAT
CCAGCCCTCACTCCTTCTCTAGGCGCCGGAATTGAAGATCTGGGGGATCGATCCTCTAGAGTCCGTTACA
TAACTTACGGTAAATGGCCCGCCTGGCTGACCGCCCAACGACCCCCGCCCATTGACGTCAATAATGACGT
ATGTTCCCATAGTAACGCCAATAGGGACTTTCCATTGACGTCAATGGGTGGAGTATTTACGGTAAACTGC
CCACTTGGCAGTACATCAAGTGTATCATATGCCAAGTACGCCCCCTATTGACGTCAATGACGGTAAATGG
CCCGCCTGGCATTATGCCCAGTACATGACCTTATGGGACTTTCCTACTTGGCAGTACATCTACGTATTAG
TCATCGCTATTACCATGGTGATGCGGTTTTGGCAGTACATCAATGGGCGTGAATAGCGGTTTGACTCACG
GGGATTTCCAAGTCTCCACCCCATTGACGTCAATGGGAGTTTGTTTTGGCACCAAAATCAACGGGACTTT
CCAAAATGTCGTAACAACTCCGCCCCATTGACGCAAATGGGCGGTAGGCGTGTACGGTGGGAGGTCTATA
TAAGCAGAGCTCGTTTAGTGAACCGTCAGATCGCCTGGAGACGCCATCCACGCTGTTTTGACCTCCATAG
AAGACACCGGGACCGATCCAGCCTCCGCGGCCGGGAACGGTGCATTGGAACGCTGCAGGAATTGATCCGC
GGCCGCGACACCATGGCACAATTGTACGACGTACCAGATTACGCTACCGGTATGAACCACCAGCAGCAGC
AGCAGCAGCAGAAAGCGGGCGAGCAGCAGTTGAGCGAGCCCGAGGACATGGAGATGGAAGCGGGAGATAC
AGATGACCCACCAAGAATTACTCAGAACCCTGTGATCAATGGGAATGTGGCCCTGAGTGATGGACACAAC
ACCGCGGAGGAGGACATGGAGGATGACACCAGTTGGCGCTCCGAGGCAACCTTTCAGTTCACTGTGGAGC
GCTTCAGCAGACTGAGTGAGTCGGTCCTTAGCCCTCCGTGTTTTGTGCGAAATCTGCCATGGAAGATTAT
GGTGATGCCACGCTTTTATCCAGACAGACCACACCAAAAAAGCGTAGGATTCTTTCTCCAGTGCAATGCT
GAATCTGATTCCACGTCATGGTCTTGCCATGCACAAGCAGTGCTGAAGATAATAAATTACAGAGATGATG
AAAAGTCGTTCAGTCGTCGTATTAGTCATTTGTTCTTCCATAAAGAAAATGATTGGGGATTTTCCAATTT
TATGGCCTGGAGTGAAGTGACCGATCCTGAGAAAGGATTTATAGATGATGACAAAGTTACCTTTGAAGTC
TTTGTACAGGCGGATGCTCCCCATGGAGTTGCGTGGGATTCAAAGAAGCACACAGGCTACGTCGGCTTAA
AGAATCAGGGAGCGACTAGTTACATGAACAGCCTGCTACAGACGTTATTTTTCACGAATCAGCTACGAAA
GGCTGTGTACATGATGCCAACCGAGGGGGATGATTCGTCTAAAAGCGTCCCTTTAGCATTACAAAGAGTG
TTCTATGAATTACAGCATAGTGATAAACCTGTAGGAACAAAAAAGTTAACAAAGTCATTTGGGTGGGAAA
CTTTAGATAGCTTCATGCAACATGATGTTCAGGAGCTTTGTCGAGTGTTGCTCGATAATGTGGAAAATAA
GATGAAAGGCACCTGTGTAGAGGGCACCATACCCAAATTATTCCGCGGCAAAATGGTGTCCTATATCCAG
TGTAAAGAAGTAGACTATCGGTCTGATAGAAGAGAAGATTATTATGATATCCAGCTAAGTATCAAAGGAA
AGAAAAATATATTTGAATCATTTGTGGATTATGTGGCAGTAGAACAGCTCGATGGGGACAATAAATACGA
CGCTGGGGAACATGGCTTACAGGAAGCAGAGAAAGGTGTGAAATTCCTAACATTGCCACCAGTGTTACAT
CTACAACTGATGAGATTTATGTATGACCCTCAGACGGACCAAAATATCAAGATCAATGATAGGTTTGAAT
TCCCAGAGCAGTTACCACTTGATGAATTTTTGCAAAAAACAGATCCTAAGGACCCTGCAAATTATATTCT
TCATGCAGTCCTGGTTCATAGTGGAGATAATCATGGTGGACATTATGTGGTTTATCTAAACCCCAAAGGG
GATGGCAAATGGTGTAAATTTGATGACGACGTGGTGTCAAGGTGTACTAAAGAGGAAGCAATTGAGCACA
ATTATGGGGGTCACGATGACGACCTGTCTGTTCGACACTGCACTAATGCTTACATGTTAGTCTACATCAG
GGAATCAAAACTGAGTGAAGTTTTACAGGCGGTCACCGACCATGATATTCCTCAGCAGTTGGTGGAGCGA
TTACAAGAAGAGAAAAGGATCGAGGCTCAGAAGCGGAAGGAGCGGCAGGAAGCCCATCTCTATATGCAAG
TGCAGATAGTCGCAGAGGACCAGTTTTGTGGCCACCAAGGGAATGACATGTACGATGAAGAAAAAGTGAA
ATACACTGTGTTCAAAGTATTGAAGAACTCCTCGCTTGCTGAGTTTGTTCAGAGCCTCTCTCAGACCATG
GGATTTCCACAAGATCAAATTCGATTGTGGCCCATGCAAGCAAGGAGTAATGGAACAAAACGACCAGCAA
TGTTAGATAATGAAGCCGACGGCAATAAAACAATGATTGAGCTCAGTGATAATGAAAACCCTTGGACAAT
ATTCCTGGAAACAGTTGATCCCGAGCTGGCTGCTAGTGGAGCGACCTTACCCAAGTTTGATAAAGATCAT
GATGTAATGTTATTTTTGAAGATGTATGATCCCAAAACGCGGAGCTTGAATTACTGTGGGCATATCTACA
CACCAATATCCTGTAAAATACGTGACTTGCTCCCAGTTATGTGTGACAGAGCAGGATTTATTCAAGATAC
TAGCCTTATCCTCTATGAGGAAGTTAAACCGAATTTAACAGAGAGAATTCAGGACTATGACGTGTCTCTT
GATAAAGCCCTTGATGAACTAATGGATGGTGACATCATAGTATTTCAGAAGGATGACCCTGAAAATGATA
ACAGTGAATTACCCACCGCAAAGGAGTATTTCCGAGATCTCTACCACCGCGTTGATGTCATTTTCTGTGA
TAAAACAATCCCTAATGATCCTGGATTTGTGGTTACGTTATCAAATAGAATGAATTATTTTCAGGTTGCA
AAGACAGTTGCACAGAGGCTCAACACAGATCCAATGTTGCTGCAGTTTTTCAAGTCTCAAGGTTATAGGG
ATGGCCCAGGTAATCCTCTTAGACATAATTATGAAGGTACTTTAAGAGATCTTCTACAGTTCTTCAAGCC
TAGACAACCTAAGAAACTTTACTATCAGCAGCTTAAGATGAAAATCACAGACTTTGAGAACAGGCGAAGT
TTTAAATGTATATGGTTAAACAGCCAATTTAGGGAAGAGGAAATAACACTATATCCAGACAAGCATGGGT
GTGTCCGGGACCTGTTAGAAGAATGTAAAAAGGCCGTGGAGCTTGGGGAGAAAGCATCAGGGAAACTTAG
GCTGCTAGAAATTGTAAGCTACAAAATCATTGGTGTTCATCAAGAAGATGAACTATTAGAATGTTTATCT
CCTGCAACGAGCCGGACGTTTCGAATAGAGGAAATCCCTTTGGACCAGGTGGACATAGACAAAGAGAATG
AGATGCTTGTCACAGTGGCGCATTTCCACAAAGAGGTCTTCGGAACGTTCGGAATCCCGTTTTTGCTGAG
GATACACCAGGGCGAGCATTTTCGAGAAGTGATGAAGCGAATCCAGAGCCTGCTGGACATCCAGGAGAAG
GAGTTTGAGAAGTTTAAATTTGCAATTGTAATGACGGGCCGACACCAGTACATAAATGAAGACGAGTATG
AAGTAAATTTGAAAGACTTTGAGCCACAGCCCGGTAATATGTCTCATCCTCGGCCTTGGCTAGGGCTCGA
CCACTTCAACAAAGCCCCAAAGAGGAGTCGCTACACTTACCTTGAAAAGGCCATTAAAATCCATAACTGA
GGATCCGGAATTCCGCCCCTCTCCCTCCCCCCCCCCTAACGTTACTGGCCGAAGCCGCTTGGAATAAGGC
CGGTGTGCGTTTGTCTATATGTTATTTTCCACCATATTGCCGTCTTTTGGCAATGTGAGGGCCCGGAAAC
CTGGCCCTGTCTTCTTGACGAGCATTCCTAGGGGTCTTTCCCCTCTCGCCAAAGGAATGCAAGGTCTGTT
GAATGTCGTGAAGGAAGCAGTTCCTCTGGAAGCTTCTTGAAGACAAACAACGTCTGTAGCGACCCTTTGC
AGGCAGCGGAACCCCCCACCTGGCGACAGGTGCCTCTGCGGCCAAAAGCCACGTGTATAAGATACACCTG
CAAAGGCGGCACAACCCCAGTGCCACGTTGTGAGTTGGATAGTTGTGGAAAGAGTCAAATGGCTCTCCTC
AAGCGTATTCAACAAGGGGCTGAAGGATGCCCAGAAGGTACCCCATTGTATGGGATCTGATCTGGGGCCT
CGGTGCACATGCTTTACATGTGTTTAGTCGAGGTTAAAAAACGTCTAGGCCCCCCGAACCACGGGGACGT
GGTTTTCCTTTGAAAAACACGATGATAAGCTTGCCACAACCCACAAGGAGACGACCTTCCATGACCGAGT
ACAAGCCCACGGTGCGCCTCGCCACCCGCGACGACGTCCCCCGGGCCGTACGCACCCTCGCCGCCGCGTT
CGCCGACTACCCCGCCACGCGCCACACCGTCGACCCGGACCGCCACATCGAGCGGGTCACCGAGCTGCAA
GAACTCTTCCTCACGCGCGTCGGGCTCGACATCGGCAAGGTGTGGGTCGCGGACGACGGCGCCGCGGTGG
CGGTCTGGACCACGCCGGAGAGCGTCGAAGCGGGGGCGGTGTTCGCCGAGATCGGCCCGCGCATGGCCGA
GTTGAGCGGTTCCCGGCTGGCCGCGCAGCAACAGATGGAAGGCCTCCTGGCGCCGCACCGGCCCAAGGAG
CCCGCGTGGTTCCTGGCCACCGTCGGCGTCTCGCCCGACCACCAGGGCAAGGGTCTGGGCAGCGCCGTCG
TGCTCCCCGGAGTGGAGGCGGCCGAGCGCGCCGGGGTGCCCGCCTTCCTGGAGACCTCCGCGCCCCGCAA
CCTCCCCTTCTACGAGCGGCTCGGCTTCACCGTCACCGCCGACGTCGAGTGCCCGAAGGACCGCGCGACC
TGGTGCATGACCCGCAAGCCCGGTGCCTGACGCCCGCCCCACGACCCGCAGCGCCCGACCGAAAGGAGCG
CACGACCCCATGGCTCCGACCGAAGCCGACCCGGGCGGCCCCGCCGACCCCGCACCCGCCCCCGAGGCCC
ACCGACTCTAGTCGAGGGCTGCAGCGCTGCAGAGGCCGAGTGCAGAACTGCTCCAAAGGGACCTCAAGGC
TTTCCGAGGGACACTAGGCTGACTCCATCGAGCCAGTGTAGAGATAAGCTTATCGATTAGTCCAATTTGT
TAAAGACAGGATATCAGTGGTCCAGGCTCTAGTTTTGACTCAACAATATCACCAGCTGAAGCCTATAGAG
TACGAGCCATAGATAAAATAAAAGATTTTATTTAGTCTCCAGAAAAAGGGGGGAATGAAAGACCCCACCT
GTAGGTTTGGCAAGCTAGCTTAAGTAACGCCATTTTGCAAGGCATGGAAAAATACATAACTGAGAATAGA
GAAGTTCAGATCAAGGTCAGGAACAGATGGAACAGGGTCGACCCTAGAGAACCATCAGATGTTTCCAGGG
TGCCCCAAGGACCTGAAATGACCCTGTGCCTTATTTGAACTAACCAATCAGTTCGCTTCTCGCTTCTGTT
CGCGCGCTTCTGCTCCCCGAGCTCAATAAAAGAGCCCACAACCCCTCACTCGGGGCGCCAGTCCTCCGAT
TGACTGAGTCGCCCGGGTACCCGTGTATCCAATAAACCCTCTTGCAGTTGCATCCGACTTGTGGTCTCGC
TGTTCCTTGGGAGGGTCTCCTCTGAGTGATTGACTACCCGTCAGCGGGGGTCTTTCATTTGGGGGCTCGT
CCGGGATCGGGAGACCCCTGCCCAGGGACCACCGACCCACCACCGGGAGGTAAGCTGGCTGCCTCGCGCG
TTTCGGTGATGACGGTGAAAACCTCTGACACATGCAGCTCCCGGAGACGGTCACAGCTTGTCTGTAAGCG
GATGCCGGGAGCAGACAAGCCCGTCAGGGCGCGTCAGCGGGTGTTGGCGGGTGTCGGGGCGCAGCCATGA
CCCAGTCACGTAGCGATAGCGGAGTGTAGATCCGGCTGTGGAATGTGTGTCAGTTAGGGTGTGGAAAGTC
CCCAGGCTCCCCAGCAGGCAGAAGTATGCAAAGCATGCATCTCAATTAGTCAGCAACCAGGTGTGGAAAG
TCCCCAGGCTCCCCAGCAGGCAGAAGTATGCAAAGCATGCATCTCAATTAGTCAGCAACCATAGTCCCGC
CCCTAACTCCGCCCATCCCGCCCCTAACTCCGCCCAGTTCCGCCCATTCTCCGCCCCATGGCTGACTAAT
TTTTTTTATTTATGCAGAGGCCGAGGCCGCCTCGGCCTCTGAGCTATTCCAGAAGTAGTGAGGAGGCTTT
TTTGGAGGCCTAGGCTTTTGCAAAAAGCTTACTGGCTTAACTATGCGGCATCAGAGCAGATTGTACTGAG
AGTGCACCATATGCGGTGTGAAATACCGCACAGATGCGTAAGGAGAAAATACCGCATCAGGCGCTCTTCC
GCTTCCTCGCTCACTGACTCGCTGCGCTCGGTCGTTCGGCTGCGGCGAGCGGTATCAGCTCACTCAAAGG
CGGTAATACGGTTATCCACAGAATCAGGGGATAACGCAGGAAAGAACATGTGAGCAAAAGGCCAGCAAAA
GGCCAGGAACCGTAAAAAGGCCGCGTTGCTGGCGTTTTTCCATAGGCTCCGCCCCCCTGACGAGCATCAC
AAAAATCGACGCTCAAGTCAGAGGTGGCGAAACCCGACAGGACTATAAAGATACCAGGCGTTTCCCCCTG
GAAGCTCCCTCGTGCGCTCTCCTGTTCCGACCCTGCCGCTTACCGGATACCTGTCCGCCTTTCTCCCTTC
GGGAAGCGTGGCGCTTTCTCATAGCTCACGCTGTAGGTATCTCAGTTCGGTGTAGGTCGTTCGCTCCAAG
CTGGGCTGTGTGCACGAACCCCCCGTTCAGCCCGACCGCTGCGCCTTATCCGGTAACTATCGTCTTGAGT
CCAACCCGGTAAGACACGACTTATCGCCACTGGCAGCAGCCACTGGTAACAGGATTAGCAGAGCGAGGTA
TGTAGGCGGTGCTACAGAGTTCTTGAAGTGGTGGCCTAACTACGGCTACACTAGAAGGACAGTATTTGGT
ATCTGCGCTCTGCTGAAGCCAGTTACCTTCGGAAAAAGAGTTGGTAGCTCTTGATCCGGCAAACAAACCA
CCGCTGGTAGCGGTGGTTTTTTTGTTTGCAAGCAGCAGATTACGCGCAGAAAAAAAGGATCTCAAGAAGA
TCCTTTGATCTTTTCTACGGGGTCTGACGCTCAGTGGAACGAAAACTCACGTTAAGGGATTTTGGTCATG
AGATTATCAAAAAGGATCTTCACCTAGATCCTTTTAAATTAAAAATGAAGTTTTAAATCAATCTAAAGTA
TATATGAGTAAACTTGGTCTGACAGTTACCAATGCTTAATCAGTGAGGCACCTATCTCAGCGATCTGTCT
ATTTCGTTCATCCATAGTTGCCTGACTCCCCGTCGTGTAGATAACTACGATACGGGAGGGCTTACCATCT
GGCCCCAGTGCTGCAATGATACCGCGAGACCCACGCTCACCGGCTCCAGATTTATCAGCAATAAACCAGC
CAGCCGGAAGGGCCGAGCGCAGAAGTGGTCCTGCAACTTTATCCGCCTCCATCCAGTCTATTAATTGTTG
CCGGGAAGCTAGAGTAAGTAGTTCGCCAGTTAATAGTTTGCGCAACGTTGTTGCCATTGCTGCAGGCATC
GTGGTGTCACGCTCGTCGTTTGGTATGGCTTCATTCAGCTCCGGTTCCCAACGATCAAGGCGAGTTACAT
GATCCCCCATGTTGTGCAAAAAAGCGGTTAGCTCCTTCGGTCCTCCGATCGTTGTCAGAAGTAAGTTGGC
CGCAGTGTTATCACTCATGGTTATGGCAGCACTGCATAATTCTCTTACTGTCATGCCATCCGTAAGATGC
TTTTCTGTGACTGGTGAGTACTCAACCAAGTCATTCTGAGAATAGTGTATGCGGCGACCGAGTTGCTCTT
GCCCGGCGTCAACACGGGATAATACCGCGCCACATAGCAGAACTTTAAAAGTGCTCATCATTGGAAAACG
TTCTTCGGGGCGAAAACTCTCAAGGATCTTACCGCTGTTGAGATCCAGTTCGATGTAACCCACTCGTGCA
CCCAACTGATCTTCAGCATCTTTTACTTTCACCAGCGTTTCTGGGTGAGCAAAAACAGGAAGGCAAAATG
CCGCAAAAAAGGGAATAAGGGCGACACGGAAATGTTGAATACTCATACTCTTCCTTTTTCAATATTATTG
AAGCATTTATCAGGGTTATTGTCTCATGAGCGGATACATATTTGAATGTATTTAGAAAAATAAACAAATA
GGGGTTCCGCGCACATTTCCCCGAAAAGTGCCACCTGACGTCTAAGAAACCATTATTATCATGACATTAA
CCTATAAAAATAGGCGTATCACGAGGCCCTTTCGTCTTCAAGAATTAGCTTGGCCATTGCATACGTTGTA
TCCATATCATAATATGTACATTTATATTGGCTCATGTCCAACATTACCGCCATGTTGACATTGATTATTG
ACTAGTTATTAATAGTAATCAATTACGGGGTCATTAGTTCATAGCCCATATATGGAGT
