>Addgene plasmid #46754 | pQHA-USP7 CS puroR | addgene partial sequence | sequence record 101530 | Futet-F 5'-CTCCATAGAAGACACCGGGA-3'
TGCAGGAATTGATCCGCGGCCGCGACACCATGGCACAATTGTACGACGTACCAGATTACGCTACCGGTAT
GAACCACCAGCAGCAGCAGCAGCAGCAGAAAGCGGGCGAGCAGCAGTTGAGCGAGCCCGAGGACATGGAG
ATGGAAGCGGGAGATACAGATGACCCACCAAGAATTACTCAGAACCCTGTGATCAATGGGAATGTGGCCC
TGAGTGATGGACACAACACCGCGGAGGAGGACATGGAGGATGACACCAGTTGGCGCTCCGAGGCAACCTT
TCAGTTCACTGTGGAGCGCTTCAGCAGACTGAGTGAGTCGGTCCTTAGCCCTCCGTGTTTTGTGCGAAAT
CTGCCATGGAAGATTATGGTGATGCCACGCTTTTATCCAGACAGACCACACCAAAAAAGCGTAGGATTCT
TTCTCCAGTGCAATGCTGAATCTGATTCCACGTCATGGTCTTGCCATGCACAAGCAGTGCTGAAGATAAT
AAATTACAGAGATGATGAAAAGTCGTTCAGTCGTCGTATTAGTCATTTGTTCTTCCATAAAGAAAATGAT
TGGGGATTTTCCAATTTTATGGCCTGGAGTGAAGTGACCGATCCTGAGAAAGGATTTATAGATGATGACA
AAGTTACCTTTGAAGTCTTTGTACAGGCGGATGCTCCCCATGGAGTTGCGT
