>Addgene plasmid #46754 | pQHA-USP7 CS puroR | addgene partial sequence | sequence record 102562 | hUSP7-F2 5'-ctggagtgaagtgaccgatc-3'
TTTGAAGTCTTTGTACAGGCGGATGCTCCCCATGGAGTTGCGTGGGATTCAAAGAAGCACACAGGCTACG
TCGGCTTAAAGAATCAGGGAGCGACTAGTTACATGAACAGCCTGCTACAGACGTTATTTTTCACGAATCA
GCTACGAAAGGCTGTGTACATGATGCCAACCGAGGGGGATGATTCGTCTAAAAGCGTCCCTTTAGCATTA
CAAAGAGTGTTCTATGAATTACAGCATAGTGATAAACCTGTAGGAACAAAAAAGTTAACAAAGTCATTTG
GGTGGGAAACTTTAGATAGCTTCATGCAACATGATGTTCAGGAGCTTTGTCGAGTGTTGCTCGATAATGT
GGAAAATAAGATGAAAGGCACCTGTGTAGAGGGCACCATACCCAAATTATTCCGCGGCAAAATGGTGTCC
TATATCCAGTGTAAAGAAGTAGACTATCGGTCTGATAGAAGAGAAGATTATTATGATATCCAGCTAAGTA
TCAAAGGAAAGAAAAATATATTTGAATCATTTGTGGATTATGTGGCAGTAGAACAGCTCGATGGGGACAA
TAAATACGACGCTGGGGAACATGGCTTACAGGAAGCAGAGAAAGGTGTGAAATTCCTAACATTGCCACCA
GTGTTACATCTACAACTGATGAGATTTATGTATGACCCTCAGACGGA
