>Addgene plasmid #46754 | pQHA-USP7 CS puroR | addgene partial sequence | sequence record 106058 | hUSP7-F3 5'-GTGGAGCTTGGGGAGAAAG-3'
TCATTGGTGTTCATCAAGAAGATGAACTATTAGAATGTTTATCTCCTGCAACGAGCCGGACGTTTCGAAT
AGAGGAAATCCCTTTGGACCAGGTGGACATAGACAAAGAGAATGAGATGCTTGTCACAGTGGCGCATTTC
CACAAAGAGGTCTTCGGAACGTTCGGAATCCCGTTTTTGCTGAGGATACACCAGGGCGAGCATTTTCGAG
AAGTGATGAAGCGAATCCAGAGCCTGCTGGACATCCAGGAGAAGGAGTTTGAGAAGTTTAAATTTGCAAT
TGTAATGATGGGCCGACACCAGTACATAAATGAAGACGAGTATGAAGTAAATTTGAAAGACTTTGAGCCA
CAGCCCGGTAATATGTCTCATCCTCGGCCTTGGCTAGGGCTCGACCACTTCAACAAAGCCCCAAAGAGGA
GTCGCTACACTTACCTTGAAAAGGCCATTAAAATCCATAACTGAGGATCCGGAATTCCG
